Addgene plasmid #14142: pAG413GPD-ccdB
Purpose: (Empty Backbone)
Depositing lab: Susan Lindquist. Depositing organization: Whitehead Institute for Biomedical Research. Publication: A suite of Gateway cloning vectors for high-throughput genetic analysis in Saccharomyces cerevisiae. Alberti S, Gitler AD, Lindquist S. Yeast. 2007 Oct . 24(10):913-9. 10.1002/yea.1502 PubMed 17583893.
Backbone
  Vector backbone: pRS413
  Vector type: Yeast Expression ; Gateway Destination
  Selectable markers: HIS3
Growth in bacteria
  Bacterial resistance: Chloramphenicol and Ampicillin, 25 & 100 μg/mL
  Growth temperature: 37°C
  Growth strain: ccdB Survival
  Growth instructions: DB3.1, ccdB Survival
  Copy number: Unknown
Gene/Insert
  Gene/Insert name: None
  Cloning method: Gateway Cloning
  Sequencing primers: 5′ GPDPro_F
Terms and licenses: Academic/Nonprofit Terms; Industry Terms: Not Available to Industry
Depositor comments: Type of plasmid: CEN. This plasmid contains the Gateway technology from Invitrogen; Invitrogen requires purchasing of Gateway Clonase for carrying out the Gateway recombinational cloning reaction http://www.invitrogen.com Please note that the full plasmid sequence is provided as a reference only, and may not match the exact sequence of the plasmid.
How to cite: pAG413GPD-ccdB was a gift from Susan Lindquist (Addgene plasmid # 14142 ; http://n2t.net/addgene:14142 ; RRID:Addgene_14142)
