[The description below was written by a language model from this plasmid's Addgene catalogue record and pLannotate feature annotations shown in this document.]
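Description:
pAG413GPD-ccdB is an empty Gateway destination vector for constitutive protein expression in Saccharomyces cerevisiae, built on the pRS413 shuttle backbone. In yeast it is maintained as a centromeric plasmid through a CEN6/ARS element, which normally keeps such plasmids at low, stable copy number, and it is selected by complementation of histidine auxotrophy with the HIS3 marker under its own promoter. In E. coli it replicates from a ColE1/pUC-type origin and carries an ampicillin resistance gene. An f1 origin and remnants of the pBluescript-style lacZα/MCS region, with flanking T3 and T7 promoters, are also present from the parental backbone.

The expression cassette consists of the strong constitutive GPD (TDH3/GAP) promoter upstream and the CYC1 transcription terminator downstream of a Gateway cassette bounded by attR1 and attR2. Between these sites lie a chloramphenicol acetyltransferase gene and the ccdB toxin gene, with a partial ccdA fragment annotated upstream of ccdB. In an LR Clonase reaction with an attL-flanked entry clone, the chloramphenicol/ccdB segment is exchanged for the gene of interest, placing it between the GPD promoter and the CYC1 terminator. Because CcdB poisons DNA gyrase in ordinary E. coli strains, unrecombined vector is counter-selected after transformation, whereas the empty vector itself must be propagated in a ccdB-tolerant strain under combined chloramphenicol and ampicillin selection.

No epitope tag or fluorescent fusion is annotated, so inserts appear to be expressed untagged. The plasmid belongs to a suite of yeast Gateway vectors designed for high-throughput genetic analysis. The depositor notes that the full sequence is a reference only and may not match the plasmid exactly.
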