Features (pLannotate 1.2.2; 29 found; start..end, strand, type, name):
     76..579     +  misc_feature   CEN/ARS: S. cerevisiae CEN6 centromere fused to an autonomously replicating sequence
    609..713     +  promoter       AmpR promoter: bla
    714..1574    +  CDS            AmpR: β-lactamase; bla; confers resistance to ampicillin, carbenicillin, and related antibiotics
   1745..2333    +  rep_origin     ori: high-copy-number ColE1/pMB1/pBR322/pUC origin of replication
   2516..2608    +  CDS            lacI (fragment): lac repressor; lacI; The lac repressor binds to the lac operator to inhibit transcription in E. coli. This inhibition can be relieved by adding lactose or isopropyl-β-D-thiogalactopyranoside (IPTG).
   2621..2642    +  protein_bind   CAP binding site: CAP binding activates transcription in the presence of cAMP. E. coli catabolite activator protein
   2657..2687    +  promoter       lac promoter: promoter for the E. coli lac operon
   2695..2711    +  protein_bind   lac operator: The lac repressor binds to the lac operator to inhibit transcription in E. coli. This inhibition can be relieved by adding lactose or isopropyl-β-D-thiogalactopyranoside (IPTG). lac repressor encoded by lacI
   2756..2774    +  promoter       T3 promoter: promoter for bacteriophage T3 RNA polymerase
   2799..3442    +  promoter       GAP promoter: S. cerevisiae TDH3; promoter for glyceraldehyde-3-phosphate dehydrogenase
   3448..3468    +  misc_feature   MCS (fragment): pBluescript multiple cloning site
   3472..3596    +  protein_bind   attR1: mutant version of attR; recombination site for the Gateway® LR reaction LR Clonase™
   3621..3651    +  promoter       lac UV5 promoter: E. coli lac promoter with an "up" mutation
   3675..3704    +  promoter       cat promoter (fragment): promoter of the E. coli cat gene encoding chloramphenicol acetyltransferase
   3705..4364    +  CDS            CmR: chloramphenicol acetyltransferase; cat; confers resistance to chloramphenicol
   4543..4701    +  CDS            ccdA (fragment): CCDA_ECO57 - Also known as H, letA. Experimental evidence at protein level: Swiss-Prot protein existence level 1. Antitoxin component of a type II toxin-antitoxin (TA) system which inhibits the post-segregational killing (PSK) of plasmid-free cells, also referred to as a plasmid addiction system. Binds to and blocks the activity of CcdB; will also remove bound CcdB protein from the CcdB-GyrA complex by forming a CcdA-CcdB complex, a process termed rejuvenation. Functions as a transcriptional corepressor for the ccdAB operon, repression also requires CcdB (By similarity). From Escherichia coli
   4706..5008    +  CDS            ccdB: CCDB_ECOLI - Also known as G, letB, letD. Experimental evidence at protein level: Swiss-Prot protein existence level 1. Toxic component of a type II toxin-antitoxin (TA) system, functioning in plasmid maintainence. Responsible for the post- segregational killing (PSK) of plasmid-free cells, also referred to as a plasmid addiction system. Half-life of over 2 hours. Cell killing by CcdB is accompanied by filamentation, defects in chromosome and plasmid segregation, defects in cell division, formation of anucleate cells, decreased DNA synthesis and plasmid loss. Interferes with the activity of DN
   5052..5176    -  protein_bind   attR2: mutant version of attR; recombination site for the Gateway® LR reaction LR Clonase™
   5180..5227    +  misc_feature   MCS (fragment): pBluescript multiple cloning site
   5228..5475    +  terminator     CYC1 terminator: S. cerevisiae CYC1; transcription terminator for CYC1
   5494..5512    -  promoter       T7 promoter: promoter for bacteriophage T7 RNA polymerase
   5520..5675    +  CDS            lacZα (fragment): LacZα fragment of β-galactosidase; lacZ fragment
   5679..6107    +  rep_origin     f1 ori (sequence partly withheld): f1 bacteriophage origin of replication; arrow indicates direction of (+) strand synthesis
   6135..6186    -  misc_feature   bom (fragment): basis of mobility region from pBR322
   6394..7056    -  CDS            HIS3: imidazoleglycerol-phosphate dehydratase, required for histidine biosynthesis; S. cerevisiae HIS3; yeast auxotrophic marker
   7057..7244    -  promoter       HIS3 promoter: S. cerevisiae HIS3
   7294..7374    +  CDS            MRM1 (fragment): MRM1_YEAST - Also known as PET56 From Saccharomyces cerevisiae (strain ATCC 204508 / S288c) (Baker's yeast).
   7375..7424    -  misc_feature   bom (fragment): basis of mobility region from pBR322
   7526..1       -  CDS            rop (fragment) (across the origin): Rop protein, which maintains plasmids at low copy number; rop
>Addgene plasmid #14142 | pAG413GPD-ccdB | addgene full sequence | sequence record 256245 | Addgene NGS Result
GACGAAAGGGCCTCGTGATACGCCTATTTTTATAGGTTAATGTCATGATAATAATGGTTTCTTAGGGTCC
TTTTCATCACGTGCTATAAAAATAATTATAATTTAAATTTTTTAATATAAATATATAAATTAAAAATAGA
AAGTAAAAAAAGAAATTAAAGAAAAAATAGTTTTTGTTTTCCGAAGATGTAAAAGACTCTAGGGGGATCG
CCAACAAATACTACCTTTTATCTTGCTCTTCCTGCTCTCAGGTATTAATGCCGAATTGTTTCATCTTGTC
TGTGTAGAAGACCACACACGAAAATCCTGTGATTTTACATTTTACTTATCGTTAATCGAATGTATATCTA
TTTAATCTGCTTTTCTTGTCTAATAAATATATATGTAAAGTACGCTTTTTGTTGAAATTTTTTAAACCTT
TGTTTATTTTTTTTTCTTCATTCCGTAACTCTTCTACCTTCTTTATTTACTTTCTAAAATCCAAATACAA
AACATAAAAATAAATAAACACAGAGTAAATTCCCAAATTATTCCATCATTAAAAGATACGAGGCGCGTGT
AAGTTACAGGCAAGCGATCCGTCAGGTGGCACTTTTCGGGGAAATGTGCGCGGAACCCCTATTTGTTTAT
TTTTCTAAATACATTCAAATATGTATCCGCTCATGAGACAATAACCCTGATAAATGCTTCAATAATATTG
AAAAAGGAAGAGTATGAGTATTCAACATTTCCGTGTCGCCCTTATTCCCTTTTTTGCGGCATTTTGCCTT
CCTGTTTTTGCTCACCCAGAAACGCTGGTGAAAGTAAAAGATGCTGAAGATCAGTTGGGTGCACGAGTGG
GTTACATCGAACTGGATCTCAACAGCGGTAAGATCCTTGAGAGTTTTCGCCCCGAAGAACGTTTTCCAAT
GATGAGCACTTTTAAAGTTCTGCTATGTGGCGCGGTATTATCCCGTATTGACGCCGGGCAAGAGCAACTC
GGTCGCCGCATACACTATTCTCAGAATGACTTGGTTGAGTACTCACCAGTCACAGAAAAGCATCTTACGG
ATGGCATGACAGTAAGAGAATTATGCAGTGCTGCCATAACCATGAGTGATAACACTGCGGCCAACTTACT
TCTGACAACGATCGGAGGACCGAAGGAGCTAACCGCTTTTTTGCACAACATGGGGGATCATGTAACTCGC
CTTGATCGTTGGGAACCGGAGCTGAATGAAGCCATACCAAACGACGAGCGTGACACCACGATGCCTGTAG
CAATGGCAACAACGTTGCGCAAACTATTAACTGGCGAACTACTTACTCTAGCTTCCCGGCAACAATTAAT
AGACTGGATGGAGGCGGATAAAGTTGCAGGACCACTTCTGCGCTCGGCCCTTCCGGCTGGCTGGTTTATT
GCTGATAAATCTGGAGCCGGTGAGCGTGGGTCTCGCGGTATCATTGCAGCACTGGGGCCAGATGGTAAGC
CCTCCCGTATCGTAGTTATCTACACGACGGGGAGTCAGGCAACTATGGATGAACGAAATAGACAGATCGC
TGAGATAGGTGCCTCACTGATTAAGCATTGGTAACTGTCAGACCAAGTTTACTCATATATACTTTAGATT
GATTTAAAACTTCATTTTTAATTTAAAAGGATCTAGGTGAAGATCCTTTTTGATAATCTCATGACCAAAA
TCCCTTAACGTGAGTTTTCGTTCCACTGAGCGTCAGACCCCGTAGAAAAGATCAAAGGATCTTCTTGAGA
TCCTTTTTTTCTGCGCGTAATCTGCTGCTTGCAAACAAAAAAACCACCGCTACCAGCGGTGGTTTGTTTG
CCGGATCAAGAGCTACCAACTCTTTTTCCGAAGGTAACTGGCTTCAGCAGAGCGCAGATACCAAATACTG
TTCTTCTAGTGTAGCCGTAGTTAGGCCACCACTTCAAGAACTCTGTAGCACCGCCTACATACCTCGCTCT
GCTAATCCTGTTACCAGTGGCTGCTGCCAGTGGCGATAAGTCGTGTCTTACCGGGTTGGACTCAAGACGA
TAGTTACCGGATAAGGCGCAGCGGTCGGGCTGAACGGGGGGTTCGTGCACACAGCCCAGCTTGGAGCGAA
CGACCTACACCGAACTGAGATACCTACAGCGTGAGCTATGAGAAAGCGCCACGCTTCCCGAAGGGAGAAA
GGCGGACAGGTATCCGGTAAGCGGCAGGGTCGGAACAGGAGAGCGCACGAGGGAGCTTCCAGGGGGAAAC
GCCTGGTATCTTTATAGTCCTGTCGGGTTTCGCCACCTCTGACTTGAGCGTCGATTTTTGTGATGCTCGT
CAGGGGGGCGGAGCCTATGGAAAAACGCCAGCAACGCGGCCTTTTTACGGTTCCTGGCCTTTTGCTGGCC
TTTTGCTCACATGTTCTTTCCTGCGTTATCCCCTGATTCTGTGGATAACCGTATTACCGCCTTTGAGTGA
GCTGATACCGCTCGCCGCAGCCGAACGACCGAGCGCAGCGAGTCAGTGAGCGAGGAAGCGGAAGAGCGCC
CAATACGCAAACCGCCTCTCCCCGCGCGTTGGCCGATTCATTAATGCAGCTGGCACGACAGGTTTCCCGA
CTGGAAAGCGGGCAGTGAGCGCAACGCAATTAATGTGAGTTAGCTCACTCATTAGGCACCCCAGGCTTTA
CACTTTATGCTTCCGGCTCGTATGTTGTGTGGAATTGTGAGCGGATAACAATTTCACACAGGAAACAGCT
ATGACCATGATTACGCCAAGCGCGCAATTAACCCTCACTAAAGGGAACAAAAGCTGGAGCTCAGTTTATC
ATTATCAATACTCGCCATTTCAAAGAATACGTAAATAATTAATAGTAGTGATTTTCCTAACTTTATTTAG
TCAAAAAATTAGCCTTTTAATTCTGCTGTAACCCGTACATGCCCAAAATAGGGGGCGGGTTACACAGAAT
ATATAACATCGTAGGTGTCTGGGTGAACAGTTTATTCCTGGCATCCACTAAATATAATGGAGCCCGCTTT
TTAAGCTGGCATCCAGAAAAAAAAAGAATCCCAGCACCAAAATATTGTTTTCTTCACCAACCATCAGTTC
ATAGGTCCATTCTCTTAGCGCAACTACAGAGAACAGGGGCACAAACAGGCAAAAAACGGGCACAACCTCA
ATGGAGTGATGCAACCTGCCTGGAGTAAATGATGACACAAGGCAATTGACCCACGCATGTATCTATCTCA
TTTTCTTACACCTTCTATTACCTTCTGCTCTCTCTGATTTGGAAAAAGCTGAAAAAAAAGGTTGAAACCA
GTTCCCTGAAATTATTCCCCTACTTGACTAATAAGTATATAAAGACGGTAGGTATTGATTGTAATTCTGT
AAATCTATTTCTTAAACTTCTTAAATTCTACTTTTATAGTTAGTCTTTTTTTTAGTTTTAAAACACCAGA
ACTTAGTTTCGACGGATTCTAGAACTAGTGGATCCCCCATCACAAGTTTGTACAAAAAAGCTGAACGAGA
AACGTAAAATGATATAAATATCAATATATTAAATTAGATTTTGCATAAAAAACAGACTACATAATACTGT
AAAACACAACATATCCAGTCACTATGGCGGCCGCATTAGGCACCCCAGGCTTTACACTTTATGCTTCCGG
CTCGTATAATGTGTGGATTTTGAGTTAGGATCCGTCGAGATTTTCAGGAGCTAAGGAAGCTAAAATGGAG
AAAAAAATCACTGGATATACCACCGTTGATATATCCCAATGGCATCGTAAAGAACATTTTGAGGCATTTC
AGTCAGTTGCTCAATGTACCTATAACCAGACCGTTCAGCTGGATATTACGGCCTTTTTAAAGACCGTAAA
GAAAAATAAGCACAAGTTTTATCCGGCCTTTATTCACATTCTTGCCCGCCTGATGAATGCTCATCCGGAA
TTCCGTATGGCAATGAAAGACGGTGAGCTGGTGATATGGGATAGTGTTCACCCTTGTTACACCGTTTTCC
ATGAGCAAACTGAAACGTTTTCATCGCTCTGGAGTGAATACCACGACGATTTCCGGCAGTTTCTACACAT
ATATTCGCAAGATGTGGCGTGTTACGGTGAAAACCTGGCCTATTTCCCTAAAGGGTTTATTGAGAATATG
TTTTTCGTCTCAGCCAATCCCTGGGTGAGTTTCACCAGTTTTGATTTAAACGTGGCCAATATGGACAACT
TCTTCGCCCCCGTTTTCACCATGGGCAAATATTATACGCAAGGCGACAAGGTGCTGATGCCGCTGGCGAT
TCAGGTTCATCATGCCGTTTGTGATGGCTTCCATGTCGGCAGAATGCTTAATGAATTACAACAGTACTGC
GATGAGTGGCAGGGCGGGGCGTAAACGCGTGGATCCGGCTTACTAAAAGCCAGATAACAGTATGCGTATT
TGCGCGCTGATTTTTGCGGTATAAGAATATATACTGATATGTATACCCGAAGTATGTCAAAAAGAGGTAT
GCTATGAAGCAGCGTATTACAGTGACAGTTGACAGCGACAGCTATCAGTTGCTCAAGGCATATATGATGT
CAATATCTCCGGTCTGGTAAGCACAACCATGCAGAATGAAGCCCGTCGTCTGCGTGCCGAACGCTGGAAA
GCGGAAAATCAGGAAGGGATGGCTGAGGTCGCCCGGTTTATTGAAATGAACGGCTCTTTTGCTGACGAGA
ACAGGGGCTGGTGAAATGCAGTTTAAGGTTTACACCTATAAAAGAGAGAGCCGTTATCGTCTGTTTGTGG
ATGTACAGAGTGATATTATTGACACGCCCGGGCGACGGATGGTGATCCCCCTGGCCAGTGCACGTCTGCT
GTCAGATAAAGTCTCCCGTGAACTTTACCCGGTGGTGCATATCGGGGATGAAAGCTGGCGCATGATGACC
ACCGATATGGCCAGTGTGCCGGTCTCCGTTATCGGGGAAGAAGTGGCTGATCTCAGCCACCGCGAAAATG
ACATCAAAAACGCCATTAACCTGATGTTCTGGGGAATATAAATGTCAGGCTCCCTTATACACAGCCAGTC
TGCAGGTCGACCATAGTGACTGGATATGTTGTGTTTTACAGTATTATGTAGTCTGTTTTTTATGCAAAAT
CTAATTTAATATATTGATATTTATATCATTTTACGTTTCTCGTTCAGCTTTCTTGTACAAAGTGGTGATG
GGCTGCAGGAATTCGATATCAAGCTTATCGATACCGTCGACCTCGAGTCATGTAATTAGTTATGTCACGC
TTACATTCACGCCCTCCCCCCACATCCGCTCTAACCGAAAAGGAAGGAGTTAGACAACCTGAAGTCTAGG
TCCCTATTTATTTTTTTATAGTTATGTTAGTATTAAGAACGTTATTTATATTTCAAATTTTTCTTTTTTT
TCTGTACAGACGCGTGTACGCATGTAACATTATACTGAAAACCTTGCTTGAGAAGGTTTTGGGACGCTCG
AAGGCTTTAATTTGCGGCCGGTACCCAATTCGCCCTATAGTGAGTCGTATTACGCGCGCTCACTGGCCGT
CGTTTTACAACGTCGTGACTGGGAAAACCCTGGCGTTACCCAACTTAATCGCCTTGCAGCACATCCCCCT
TTCGCCAGCTGGCGTAATAGCGAAGAGGCCCGCACCGATCGCCCTTCCCAACAGTTGCGCAGCCTGAATG
GCGAATGG
[124 nt withheld, positions 5679-5802]
C
[91 nt withheld, positions 5804-5894]
A
[49 nt withheld, positions 5896-5944]
CCTTTGACGTTGGAGTCCACGTTCTTT
[37 nt withheld, positions 5972-6008]
ACCCTATCTCGGTCTATTCTTTTGATTTATAAGGGATTTTGCCGATTTCGGCCTATTGGTTAAAAAATGA
GCTGATTTAACAAAAATTTAACGCGAATTTTAACAAAATATTAACGCTTACAATTTCCTGATGCGGTATT
TTCTCCTTACGCATCTGTGCGGTATTTCACACCGCATAGATCCGTCGAGTTCAAGAGAAAAAAAAAGAAA
AAGCAAAAAGAAAAAAGGAAAGCGCGCCTCGTTCAGAATGACACGTATAGAATGATGCATTACCTTGTCA
TCTTCAGTATCATACTGTTCGTATACATACTTACTGACATTCATAGGTATACATATATACACATGTATAT
ATATCGTATGCTGCAGCTTTAAATAATCGGTGTCACTACATAAGAACACCTTTGGTGGAGGGAACATCGT
TGGTACCATTGGGCGAGGTGGCTTCTCTTATGGCAACCGCAAGAGCCTTGAACGCACTCTCACTACGGTG
ATGATCATTCTTGCCTCGCAGACAATCAACGTGGAGGGTAATTCTGCTAGCCTCTGCAAAGCTTTCAAGA
AAATGCGGGATCATCTCGCAAGAGAGATCTCCTACTTTCTCCCTTTGCAAACCAAGTTCGACAACTGCGT
ACGGCCTGTTCGAAAGATCTACCACCGCTCTGGAAAGTGCCTCATCCAAAGGCGCAAATCCTGATCCAAA
CCTTTTTACTCCACGCACGGCCCCTAGGGCCTCTTTAAAAGCTTGACCGAGAGCAATCCCGCAGTCTTCA
GTGGTGTGATGGTCGTCTATGTGTAAGTCACCAATGCACTCAACGATTAGCGACCAGCCGGAATGCTTGG
CCAGAGCATGTATCATATGGTCCAGAAACCCTATACCTGTGTGGACGTTAATCACTTGCGATTGTGTGGC
CTGTTCTGCTACTGCTTCTGCCTCTTTTTCTGGGAAGATCGAGTGCTCTATCGCTAGGGGACCACCCTTT
AAAGAGATCGCAATCTGAATCTTGGTTTCATTTGTAATACGCTTTACTAGGGCTTTCTGCTCTGTCATCT
TTGCCTTCGTTTATCTTGCCTGCTCATTTTTTAGTATATTCTTCGAAGAAATCACATTACTTTATATAAT
GTATAATTCATTATGTGATAATGCCAATCGCTAAGAAAAAAAAAGAGTCATCCGCTAGGTGGAAAAAAAA
AAATGAAAATCATTACCGAGGCATAAAAAAATATAGAGTGTACTAGAGGAGGCCAAGAGTAATAGAAAAA
GAAAATTGCGGGAAAGGACTGTGTTATGACTTCCCTGACTAATGCCGTGTTCAAACGATACCTGGCAGTG
ACTCCTAGCGCTCACCAAGCTCTTAAAACGGGAATTTATGGTGCACTCTCAGTACAATCTGCTCTGATGC
CGCATAGTTAAGCCAGCCCCGACACCCGCCAACACCCGCTGACGCGCCCTGACGGGCTTGTCTGCTCCCG
GCATCCGCTTACAGACAAGCTGTGACCGTCTCCGGGAGCTGCATGTGTCAGAGGTTTTCACCGTCATCAC
CGAAACGCGCGA
