>Addgene plasmid #14142 | pAG413GPD-ccdB | addgene partial sequence | sequence record 20391 | 14142 with pRS_marker
TTTTAAGAGCTTGGTGAGCGCTAGGAGTCACTGCCAGGTATCGTTTGAACACGGCATTAGTCAGGGAAGT
CATAACACAGTCCTTTCCCGCAATTTTCTTTTTCTATTACTCTTGGCCTCCTCTAGTACACTCTATATTT
TTTTATGCCTCGGTAATGATTTTCATTTTTTTTTTTCCACCTAGCGGATGACTCTTTTTTTTTCTTAGCG
ATTGGCATTATCACATAATGAATTATACATTATATAAAGTAATGTGATTTCTTCGAAGAATATACTAAAA
AATGAGCAGGCAAGATAAACGAAGGCAAAGATGACAGAGCAGAAAGCCCTAGTAAAGCGTATTACAAATG
AAACCAAGATTCAGATTGCGATCTCTTTAAAGGGTGGTCCCCTAGCGATAGAGCACTCGATCTTCCCAGA
AAAAGAGGCAGAAGCAGTAGCAGAACAGGCCACACAATCGCAAGTGATTAACGTCCACACAGGTATAGGG
TTTCTGGACCATATGATACATGCTCTGGCCAAGCATTCCGGCTGGTCGCTAATCGTTGAGTGCATTGGTG
ACTTACACATAGACGACCATCACACCACTGAAGACTGCGGGATTGCTCTCGGTCAAGCTTTTAAAGAGGC
CCTAGGGGCCGTGCGTGGAGTAAAAAGGTTTGGA
