>Addgene plasmid #14142 | pAG413GPD-ccdB | addgene partial sequence | sequence record 20392 | 14142 with GW5
GCATAAAGTGGAAAGCCTGGGGGTGCCTAATGCGGCCGCCATAGTGACTGGATATGTTGTGTTTTACAGT
ATTATGTAGTCTGTTTTTTATGCAAAATCTAATTTAATATATTGATATTTATATCATTTTACGTTTCTCG
TTCAGCTTTTTTGTACAAACTTGTGATGGGGGATCCACTAGTTCTAGAATCCGTCGAAACTAAGTTCTGG
TGTTTTAAAACTAAAAAAAAGACTAACTATAAAAGTAGAATTTAAGAAGTTTAAGAAATAGATTTACAGA
ATTACAATCAATACCTACCGTCTTTATATACTTATTAGTCAAGTAGGGGAATAATTTCAGGGAACTGGTT
TCAACCTTTTTTTTCAGCTTTTTCCAAATCAGAGAGAGCAGAAGGTAATAGAAGGTGTAAGAAAATGAGA
TAGATACATGCGTGGGTCAATTGCCTTGTGTCATCATTTACTCCAGGCAGGTTGCATCACTCCATTGAGG
TTGTGCCCGTTTTTTGCCTGTTTGTGCCCCTGTTCTCTGTAGTTGCGCTAAGAGAATGGACCTATGAACT
GATGGTTGGTGAANAAAACAATATTTTGGTGCTGGGATTCTTTTTTTTTCTGGATGCCAGCTTAAAAAGC
GGGCTCCATTATATTTAGTGGATGCCAGG
