>Addgene plasmid #14142 | pAG413GPD-ccdB | addgene partial sequence | sequence record 20393 | 14142 with GW3
CGGGGAAGAGTGGCTGATCTCAGCCACCGCGAAAATGACATCAAAAACGCCATTAACCTGATGTTCTGGG
GAATATAAATGTCAGGCTCCCTTATACACAGCCAGTCTGCAGGTCGACCATAGTGACTGGATATGTTGTG
TTTTACAGTATTATGTAGTCTGTTTTTTATGCAAAATCTAATTTAATATATTGATATTTATATCATTTTA
CGTTTCTCGTTCAGCTTTCTTGTACAAAGTGGTGATGGGCTGCAGGAATTCGATATCAAGCTTATCGATA
CCGTCGACCTCGAGTCATGTAATTAGTTATGTCACGCTTACATTCACGCCCTCCCCCCACATCCGCTCTA
ACCGAAAAGGAAGGAGTTAGACAACCTGAAGTCTAGGTCCCTATTTATTTTTTTATAGTTATGTTAGTAT
TAAGAACGTTATTTATATTTCAAATTTTTCTTTTTTTTCTGTACAGACGCGTGTACGCATGTAACATTAT
ACTGAAAACCTTGCTTGAGAAGGTTTTGGGACGCTCGAAGGCTTTAATTTGCGGCCGGTACCCAATTCGC
CCTATAGTGAGTCGTATTACGCGCGCTCACTGGCCGTCGTTTTACAACGTCGTGACTGGGAAAACCCTGG
CGTTACCCAACTTAATCGCCTTGCAGCACATCCCCCTTTCGCCAGCTGGC
